Addgene plasmid #37314: Lyn-CFP-GAI(1-532)
Depositing lab: Takanari Inoue. Depositing organization: Johns Hopkins University and School of Medicine. Publication: Rapid and orthogonal logic gating with a gibberellin-induced dimerization system. Miyamoto T, Derose R, Suarez A, Ueno T, Chen M, Sun TP, Wolfgang MJ, Mukherjee C, Meyers DJ, Inoue T. Nat Chem Biol. 2012 Mar 25;8(5):465-70. doi: 10.1038/nchembio.922. PubMed 22446836.
Backbone
  Vector backbone: Lyn-CFP-FRB
  Vector type: Mammalian Expression
  Selectable markers: Neomycin (select with G418)
Growth in bacteria
  Bacterial resistance: Kanamycin, 50 μg/mL
  Growth temperature: 37°C
  Growth strain: DH5alpha
  Copy number: Unknown
Gene/Insert
  Gene/Insert name: GAI
  Species: A. thaliana (mustard weed)
  Mutation: contains aa 1-532
  Entrez Gene: GAI (a.k.a. AT1G14920, F10B6.34, F10B6_34, GAI PROTEIN, GIBBERELLIC ACID INSENSITIVE, RESTORATION ON GROWTH ON AMMONIA 2, RGA2)
  Promoter: CMV
  Tag / fusion protein: Lyn (N terminal on backbone); CFP (N terminal on insert)
  Cloning method: Restriction Enzyme; 5′ cloning site NheI (unknown if destroyed); 3′ cloning site BsrGI (unknown if destroyed)
  Sequencing primers: 5′ CMV-F, EGFP-C; 3′ SV40pA-R
Terms and licenses: Academic/Nonprofit Terms; Industry Terms: Not Available to Industry
Depositor comments: Lyn-CFP-FRB was created by inserting Lyn into the pEGFP- C1 vector (Clontech) whose EGFP is replaced with CFP-FRB.
How to cite: Lyn-CFP-GAI(1-532) was a gift from Takanari Inoue (Addgene plasmid # 37314 ; http://n2t.net/addgene:37314 ; RRID:Addgene_37314)
