[The description below was written by a language model from this plasmid's Addgene catalogue record.]
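Description:
Lyn-CFP-GAI(1-532) is a mammalian expression plasmid built on the Lyn-CFP-FRB backbone, which the depositor describes as a derivative of the Clontech pEGFP-C1 vector in which EGFP was replaced by CFP-FRB and a Lyn sequence was added at the N terminus. In this construct the position occupied by FRB in the parent appears to be taken by GAI. The plasmid is propagated in E. coli under kanamycin selection, and it carries a neomycin marker that allows G418 selection of transfected mammalian cells. The record does not include a feature table, so the origins of replication and polyadenylation signals are not itemised, although the listed sequencing primers suggest an SV40 polyA region downstream of the insert. The copy number is recorded as unknown.

The payload is a CMV promoter-driven fusion protein made up of the Lyn tag, cyan fluorescent protein and residues 1-532 of Arabidopsis thaliana GAI (GIBBERELLIC ACID INSENSITIVE, AT1G14920). GAI is a DELLA-family repressor of gibberellin signalling. Lyn-derived N-terminal sequences are commonly used as lipid-modified motifs that anchor fusion proteins to the plasma membrane, and CFP allows the fusion's localisation to be followed by fluorescence microscopy. The associated publication describes a gibberellin-induced dimerization system for rapid logic gating that is orthogonal to other systems. This suggests the construct serves as a membrane-tethered GAI component to which a gibberellin-responsive partner protein could be recruited on addition of the inducer, analogous to the FRB anchor of the parent vector in rapamycin-based systems. The partner construct is not specified in this record.
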