>Addgene plasmid #37314 | Lyn-CFP-GAI(1-532) | addgene partial sequence | sequence record 47578 | CMV-F 5'-CGCAAATGGGCGGTAGGCGTG-3'
TCAGATCCGCTAGCGCTACCGGTGAATTCCGGCCACCATGGGATGTATAAAATCAAAAGGGAAAGACAGC
GCGGATCCACCGGTCGCCACCATGGTGAGCAAGGGCGAGGAGCTGTTCACCGGGGTGGTGCCCATCCTGG
TCGAGCTGGACGGCGACGTAAACGGCCACAAGTTCAGCGTGTCCGGCGAGGGCGAGGGCGATGCCACCTA
CGGCAAGCTGACCCTGAAGTTCATCTGCACCACCGGCAAGCTGCCCGTGCCCTGGCCCACCCTCGTGACC
ACCCTGACCTGGGGCGTGCAGTGCTTCAGCCGCTACCCCGACCACATGAAGCAGCACGACTTCTTCAAGT
CCGCCATGCCCGAAGGCTACGTCCAGGAGCGCACCATCTTCTTCAAGGACGACGGCAACTACAAGACCCG
CGCCGAGGTGAAGTTCGAGGGCGACACCCTGGTGAACCGCATCGAGCTGAAGGGCATCGACTTCAAGGAG
GACGGCAACATCCTGGGGCACAAGCTGGAGTACAACTACATCAGCCACAACGTCTATATCACCGCCGACA
AGCAGAAGAACGGCATCAAGGCCAACTTCAAGATCCGCCACAACATCGAGGACGGCAGCGTGCAGCTCGC
CGACCACTACCAGCAGAACACCCCCATCGGCGACGGCCCCGTGCTGCTGCCCGACAACCACTACCTGAGC
ACCCAGTCCGCCCTGAGCAAAGACCCCAACGAGAAGCGCGATCACATGGTCCTGCTGGAGTTCGTGACCG
CCGCCGGGATCACTCTCGGCATGG
