>Addgene plasmid #37314 | Lyn-CFP-GAI(1-532) | addgene partial sequence | sequence record 47596 | SV40pA-R 5'-GAAATTTGTGATGCTATTGC-3'
TTAACAACAACAATTGCATTCATTTTATGTTTCAGGTTCAGGGGGAGGTGTGGGAGGTTTTTTAAAGCAA
GTAAAACCTCTACAAATGTGGTATGGCTGATTATGATCAGTTATCTAGATCCGGTGGATCCCGGGCCCGC
GGTACCGTCGACTGCAGAATTCGAAGCTTGAGCTCCACCAGCACTACCACCAGCACTATTGGTGGAGAGT
TTCCAAGCCGAGGTGGCTATGAGCGGTCGTGTGTGCCAACCCAACATGAGACAGCCGTCACTCTCCTCCA
CCCGATAACCCTCACCGCCGTTGAACAGAGCCAAAAGCATACTCGCTTGCTTAAACGCATTCGAACCAAT
ATGTGCAGCCGCAAACCCAGCAGACCCGAACCGGTTCCTCCACTGACTCAACGTTTCATGACGCTCAACT
CGGTCAGGTCCATCACAAGCCACAACGTTGCAGATCTGTTTACCCAAGTAAACCTCCGACATGACCTTGT
CTTGACCACTCGGTACACCTTCCAACGAGTCAAACAACGTCGAGTAATAATGCAACGACTCAGTAAACCG
ATCTAAGAAAATCGGACTATTATGGTTCGATTCCTGCTCAACCACAGTGAAAATCTCCGGTTTAATCTGA
TTCACCACACCAAGAACCTTATCGATCGCACCAGGTCGTCCCAAGAGCTTGTGAAGCTCGAAAACAGAGT
TAACCGCAACAGATTCAATCTCACTTGGTCTAAGCTCAAGCATCGAAGCATCAAGATCAGCTAAAGTGTT
AGCCACAAATCCTCTGTACTCAAACTCAACGTGAATCGCCTCAGCTAAATGAG
